>Addgene plasmid #83926 | pT7-CalfluxVTN | addgene full sequence | sequence record 162632 | Addgene assembled full plasmid sequence
GATCTCGATCCCGCGAAATTAATACGACTCACTATAGGGAGACCACAACGGTTTCCCTCTAGAAATAATT
TTGTTTAACTTTAAGAAGGAGATATACATATGCGGGGTTCTCATCATCATCATCATCATGGTATGGCTAG
CGAATTCATGGTGAGCAAGGGCGAGGAGCTGTTCACCGGGGTGGTGCCCATCCTGGTCGAGCTGGACGGC
GACGTAAACGGCCACAAGTTCAGCGTGTCCGGCGAGGGCGAGGGCGATGCCACCTACGGCAAGCTGACCC
TGAAGCTGATCTGCACCACCGGCAAGCTGCCCGTGCCCTGGCCCACCCTCGTGACCACCCTGGGCTACGG
CCTGCAGTGCTTCGCCCGCTACCCCGACCACATGAAGCAGCACGACTTCTTCAAGTCCGCCATGCCCGAA
GGCTACGTCCAGGAGCGCACCATCTTCTTCAAGGACGACGGCAACTACAAGACCCGCGCCGAGGTGAAGT
TCGAGGGCGACACCCTGGTGAACCGCATCGAGCTGAAGGGCATCGACTTCAAGGAGGACGGCAACATCCT
GGGGCACAAGCTGGAGTACAACTACAACAGCCACAACGTCTATATCACCGCCGACAAGCAGAAGAACGGC
ATCAAGGCCAACTTCAAGATCCGCCACAACATCGAGGACGGCGGCGTGCAGCTCGCCGACCACTACCAGC
AGAACACCCCCATCGGCGACGGCCCCGTGCTGCTGCCCGACAACCACTACCTGAGCTACCAGTCCGCCCT
GAGCAAAGACCCCAACGAGAAGCGCGATCACATGGTCCTGCTGGAGTTCGTGACCGCCGCCCGCATGCAA
GATGCTAGCGAAGAAGAGCTATCAGAGTGCTTTCGCATTTTTGACAAGGATGGAAATGGTTTCATCGACA
GGGAGGAATTTGGAGACATCATCCGCCTTACTGGAGAACAGCTCACAGATGAGGATCCCGATGAGATATT
TGGAGATTCAGACACAGACAAAAATGGAAGGATTGACTTTGATGAGTTCCTGAAGATGGTGGAGAATGTC
CAGCCTCTGGCCGAGCTCATGGTCTTCACACTCGAAGATTTCGTTGGGGACTGGCGACAGACAGCCGGCT
ACAACCTGGACCAAGTCCTTGAACAGGGAGGTGTGTCCAGTTTGTTTCAGAATCTCGGGGTGTCCGTAAC
TCCGATCCAAAGGATTGTCCTGAGCGGTGAAAATGGGCTGAAGATCGACATCCATGTCATCATCCCGTAT
GAAGGTCTGAGCGGCGACCAAATGGGCCAGATCGAAAAAATTTTTAAGGTGGTGTACCCTGTGGATGATC
ATCACTTTAAGGTGATCCTGCACTATGGCACACTGGTAATCGACGGGGTTACGCCGAACATGATCGACTA
TTTCGGACGGCCGTATGAAGGCATCGCCGTGTTCGACGGCAAAAAGATCACTGTAACAGGGACCCTGTGG
AACGGCAACAAAATTATCGACGAGCGCCTGATCAACCCCGACGGCTCCCTGCTGTTCCGAGTAACCATCA
ACGGAGTGACCGGCTGGCGGCTGTGCGAACGCATTCTGGCGTAAGCTTGATCCGGCTGCTAACAAAGCCC
GAAAGGAAGCTGAGTTGGCTGCTGCCACCGCTGAGCAATAACTAGCATAACCCCTTGGGGCCTCTAAACG
GGTCTTGAGGGGTTTTTTGCTGAAAGGAGGAACTATATCCGGATCTGGCGTAATAGCGAAGAGGCCCGCA
CCGATCGCCCTTCCCAACAGTTGCGCAGCCTGAATGGCGAATGGG
[124 nt withheld, positions 1796-1919]
C
[91 nt withheld, positions 1921-2011]
A
[49 nt withheld, positions 2013-2061]
CCTTTGACGTTGGAGTCCACGTTCTTTAATAGTGGACTCTTGTTCCAAACTGGAACAACACTCAACCCTA
TCTCGGTCTATTCTTTTGATTTATAAGGGATTTTGCCGATTTCGGCCTATTGGTTAAAAAATGAGCTGAT
TTAACAAAAATTTAACGCGAATTTTAACAAAATATTAACGCTTACAATTTAGGTGGCACTTTTCGGGGAA
ATGTGCGCGGAACCCCTATTTGTTTATTTTTCTAAATACATTCAAATATGTATCCGCTCATGAGACAATA
ACCCTGATAAATGCTTCAATAATATTGAAAAAGGAAGAGTATGAGTATTCAACATTTCCGTGTCGCCCTT
ATTCCCTTTTTTGCGGCATTTTGCCTTCCTGTTTTTGCTCACCCAGAAACGCTGGTGAAAGTAAAAGATG
CTGAAGATCAGTTGGGTGCACGAGTGGGTTACATCGAACTGGATCTCAACAGCGGTAAGATCCTTGAGAG
TTTTCGCCCCGAAGAACGTTTTCCAATGATGAGCACTTTTAAAGTTCTGCTATGTGGCGCGGTATTATCC
CGTATTGACGCCGGGCAAGAGCAACTCGGTCGCCGCATACACTATTCTCAGAATGACTTGGTTGAGTACT
CACCAGTCACAGAAAAGCATCTTACGGATGGCATGACAGTAAGAGAATTATGCAGTGCTGCCATAACCAT
GAGTGATAACACTGCGGCCAACTTACTTCTGACAACGATCGGAGGACCGAAGGAGCTAACCGCTTTTTTG
CACAACATGGGGGATCATGTAACTCGCCTTGATCGTTGGGAACCGGAGCTGAATGAAGCCATACCAAACG
ACGAGCGTGACACCACGATGCCTGTAGCAATGGCAACAACGTTGCGCAAACTATTAACTGGCGAACTACT
TACTCTAGCTTCCCGGCAACAATTAATAGACTGGATGGAGGCGGATAAAGTTGCAGGACCACTTCTGCGC
TCGGCCCTTCCGGCTGGCTGGTTTATTGCTGATAAATCTGGAGCCGGTGAGCGTGGGTCTCGCGGTATCA
TTGCAGCACTGGGGCCAGATGGTAAGCCCTCCCGTATCGTAGTTATCTACACGACGGGGAGTCAGGCAAC
TATGGATGAACGAAATAGACAGATCGCTGAGATAGGTGCCTCACTGATTAAGCATTGGTAACTGTCAGAC
CAAGTTTACTCATATATACTTTAGATTGATTTAAAACTTCATTTTTAATTTAAAAGGATCTAGGTGAAGA
TCCTTTTTGATAATCTCATGACCAAAATCCCTTAACGTGAGTTTTCGTTCCACTGAGCGTCAGACCCCGT
AGAAAAGATCAAAGGATCTTCTTGAGATCCTTTTTTTCTGCGCGTAATCTGCTGCTTGCAAACAAAAAAA
CCACCGCTACCAGCGGTGGTTTGTTTGCCGGATCAAGAGCTACCAACTCTTTTTCCGAAGGTAACTGGCT
TCAGCAGAGCGCAGATACCAAATACTGTTCTTCTAGTGTAGCCGTAGTTAGGCCACCACTTCAAGAACTC
TGTAGCACCGCCTACATACCTCGCTCTGCTAATCCTGTTACCAGTGGCTGCTGCCAGTGGCGATAAGTCG
TGTCTTACCGGGTTGGACTCAAGACGATAGTTACCGGATAAGGCGCAGCGGTCGGGCTGAACGGGGGGTT
CGTGCACACAGCCCAGCTTGGAGCGAACGACCTACACCGAACTGAGATACCTACAGCGTGAGCTATGAGA
AAGCGCCACGCTTCCCGAAGGGAGAAAGGCGGACAGGTATCCGGTAAGCGGCAGGGTCGGAACAGGAGAG
CGCACGAGGGAGCTTCCAGGGGGAAACGCCTGGTATCTTTATAGTCCTGTCGGGTTTCGCCACCTCTGAC
TTGAGCGTCGATTTTTGTGATGCTCGTCAGGGGGGCGGAGCCTATGGAAAAACGCCAGCAACGCGGCCTT
TTTACGGTTCCTGGCCTTTTGCTGGCCTTTTGCTCACATGTTCTTTCCTGCGTTATCCCCTGATTCTGTG
GATAACCGTATTACCGCCTTTGAGTGAGCTGATACCGCTCGCCGCAGCCGAACGACCGAGCGCAGCGAGT
CAGTGAGCGAGGAAGCGGAAGAGCGCCCAATACGCAAACCGCCTCTCCCCGCGCGTTGGCCGATTCATTA
ATGCAG
Features (pLannotate 1.2.2; 14 found; start..end, strand, type, name):
     20..38      +  promoter       T7 promoter: promoter for bacteriophage T7 RNA polymerase
     70..92      +  RBS            RBS: efficient ribosome binding site from bacteriophage T7 gene 10 (Olins and Rangwala, 1989)
    112..132     +  CDS            capTEV™ (fragment): composite tag for in vivo biotinylation, TEV protease cleavage, and 6xHis tagging
    148..855     +  CDS            YPet: YPet is a basic (constitutively fluorescent) yellow fluorescent protein published in 2005, derived from Aequorea victoria. It has moderate acid sensitivity.
    847..987     +  CDS            TNNC2_PRODO (fragment): Experimental evidence at protein level: Swiss-Prot protein existence level 1. Troponin is the central regulatory protein of striated muscle contraction. Tn consists of three components: Tn-I which is the inhibitor of actomyosin ATPase, Tn-T which contains the binding site for tropomyosin and Tn-C. The binding of calcium to Tn-C abolishes the inhibitory action of Tn on actin filaments. From Protopterus dolloi (Slender lungfish).
   1069..1584    +  CDS            Nluc: NanoLuc® luciferase human codon-optimized
   1595..1644    +  CDS            SET1 (fragment): solubility-enhancement tag derived from T7 phage gene 10B
   1652..1699    +  terminator     T7 terminator: transcription terminator for bacteriophage T7 RNA polymerase
   1725..1791    +  CDS            lacZα (fragment): LacZα fragment of β-galactosidase; lacZ fragment
   1796..2224    +  rep_origin     f1 ori (sequence partly withheld): f1 bacteriophage origin of replication; arrow indicates direction of (+) strand synthesis
   2277..2381    +  promoter       AmpR promoter: bla
   2382..3242    +  CDS            AmpR: β-lactamase; bla; confers resistance to ampicillin, carbenicillin, and related antibiotics
   3413..4001    +  rep_origin     ori: high-copy-number ColE1/pMB1/pBR322/pUC origin of replication
   4184..4237    +  CDS            lacI (fragment): lac repressor; lacI; The lac repressor binds to the lac operator to inhibit transcription in E. coli. This inhibition can be relieved by adding lactose or isopropyl-β-D-thiogalactopyranoside (IPTG).
