[The description below was written by a language model from this plasmid's Addgene catalogue record, the feature table of its GenBank file and pLannotate feature annotations shown in this document.]
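Description:
pT7-CalfluxVTN is a bacterial expression plasmid built on the pRSETb backbone for producing the genetically encoded bioluminescent calcium sensor CalfluxVTN in E. coli. It carries a high-copy ColE1/pUC-type origin for propagation, an f1 phage origin, and a β-lactamase gene with its own promoter for ampicillin selection. According to the record, the T7-tag, Xpress tag and multiple cloning site of pRSETb were removed between NheI and HindIII, an EcoRI site was added, and the sensor was inserted between EcoRI and HindIII.

The payload is a synthetic fusion of about 1.4 kb, described as Venus-TnC-NanoLuc, transcribed from a T7 promoter with the phage gene 10 ribosome binding site upstream and a T7 terminator downstream, so expression requires a host supplying T7 RNA polymerase. A short tag fragment annotated just after the start region probably reflects the polyhistidine tag retained from pRSETb, which would allow affinity purification, although the catalogue entry does not say so explicitly. The automated annotation labels the yellow fluorescent protein as YPet, a close relative of the Venus named in the record, followed by a troponin C fragment and human codon-optimized NanoLuc luciferase. In this design, calcium binding to the troponin C segment changes the conformation of the fusion. That shift alters resonance energy transfer (BRET) from the NanoLuc donor to the yellow acceptor, giving a ratiometric luminescent readout without excitation light, which the associated publication title links to use alongside optogenetic stimulation. The small lacZα, lacI and gene 10B fragments are likely backbone remnants. The accompanying GenBank record covers only about 1 kb, including NanoLuc in reverse orientation.
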