Addgene plasmid #83926: pT7-CalfluxVTN
Purpose: Bioluminescent Reporter of Intracellular Calcium
Depositing lab: Carl Johnson. Depositing organization: Vanderbilt University. Publication: Coupling optogenetic stimulation with NanoLuc-based luminescence (BRET) Ca++ sensing. Yang J, Cumberbatch D, Centanni S, Shi SQ, Winder D, Webb D, Johnson CH. Nat Commun. 2016 Oct 27;7:13268. doi: 10.1038/ncomms13268. PubMed 27786307.
Backbone
  Vector backbone: pRSETb
  Backbone manufacturer: Invitrogen
  Backbone size w/o insert (bp): 2787
  Total vector size (bp): 4224
  Modifications to backbone: The T7-tag, Xpress tag and Multiple Cloning Site of pRSETb was removed via restriction digestion of the NheI and HindIII sites. An EcoRI site was inserted downstream of the new NheI site, and CalfluxVTN was inserted via the new EcoRI and HindIII restriction sites.
  Vector type: Bacterial Expression
Growth in bacteria
  Bacterial resistance: Ampicillin, 100 μg/mL
  Growth temperature: 37°C
  Growth strain: DH5alpha
  Copy number: Unknown
Gene/Insert
  Gene/Insert name: CalfluxVTN (alt name: Venus-TnC-NanoLuc)
  Species: Synthetic
  Insert size (bp): 1437
  Mutation: None
  Promoter: T7
  Cloning method: Restriction Enzyme; 5′ cloning site EcoRI (not destroyed); 3′ cloning site HindIII (not destroyed)
  Sequencing primers: 5′ T7 promoter; 3′ T7 terminator
Terms and licenses: Academic/Nonprofit Terms; Industry Terms: Not Available to Industry
How to cite: pT7-CalfluxVTN was a gift from Carl Johnson (Addgene plasmid # 83926 ; http://n2t.net/addgene:83926 ; RRID:Addgene_83926)
