LOCUS       Exported 1010 bp ds-DNA linear SYN 23-MAY-2021
DEFINITION  Bioluminescent Reporter of Intracellular Calcium.
ACCESSION   .
VERSION     .
KEYWORDS    pT7-CalfluxVTN
SOURCE      synthetic DNA construct
  ORGANISM  synthetic DNA construct
REFERENCE   1 (bases 1 to 1010)
  AUTHORS   Yang J, Cumberbatch D, Centanni S, Shi SQ, Winder D, Webb D, Johnson
            CH
  TITLE     Coupling optogenetic stimulation with NanoLuc-based luminescence
            (BRET) Ca++ sensing.
  JOURNAL   Nat Commun. 2016 Oct 27;7:13268. doi: 10.1038/ncomms13268.
  PUBMED    27786307
REFERENCE   2 (bases 1 to 1010)
  AUTHORS   .
  TITLE     Direct Submission
  JOURNAL   Exported May 23, 2021 from SnapGene Server 1.1.58
            http://www.snapgene.com
FEATURES             Location/Qualifiers
     source          1..1010
                     /organism="synthetic DNA construct"
                     /mol_type="other DNA"
     CDS             complement(40..555)
                     /codon_start=1
                     /product="NanoLuc(R) luciferase"
                     /label=Nluc
                     /note="human codon-optimized"
                     /translation="MVFTLEDFVGDWRQTAGYNLDQVLEQGGVSSLFQNLGVSVTPIQR
                     IVLSGENGLKIDIHVIIPYEGLSGDQMGQIEKIFKVVYPVDDHHFKVILHYGTLVIDGV
                     TPNMIDYFGRPYEGIAVFDGKKITVTGTLWNGNKIIDERLINPDGSLLFRVTINGVTGW
                     RLCERILA"
     primer_bind     complement(802..823)
                     /label=EGFP-C
                     /note="EGFP, forward primer"
ORIGIN
        1 tcagcttcct ttcgggcttt gttagcagcc ggatcaagct tacgccagaa tgcgttcgca
       61 cagccgccag ccggtcactc cgttgatggt tactcggaac agcagggagc cgtcggggtt
      121 gatcaggcgc tcgtcgataa ttttgttgcc gttccacagg gtccctgtta cagtgatctt
      181 tttgccgtcg aacacggcga tgccttcata cggccgtccg aaatagtcga tcatgttcgg
      241 cgtaaccccg tcgattacca gtgtgccata gtgcaggatc accttaaagt gatgatcatc
      301 cacagggtac accaccttaa aaattttttc gatctggccc atttggtcgc cgctcagacc
      361 ttcatacggg atgatgacat ggatgtcgat cttcagccca ttttcaccgc tcaggacaat
      421 cctttggatc ggagttacgg acaccccgag attctgaaac aaactggaca cacctccctg
      481 ttcaaggact tggtccaggt tgtagccggc tgtctgtcgc cagtccccaa cgaaatcttc
      541 gagtgtgaag accatgagct cggccagagg ctggacattc tccaccatct tcaggaactc
      601 atcaaagtca atccttccat ttttgtctgt gtctgaatct ccaaatatct catcgggatc
      661 ctcatctgtg agctgttctc cagtaaggcg gatgatgtct ccaaattcct ccctgtcgat
      721 gaaaccattt ccatccttgt caaaaatgcg aaagcactct gatagctctt cttcgctagc
      781 atcttgcatg cgggcggcgg tcacgaactc cagcaggacc atgtgatcgc gcttctcgtt
      841 ggggtctttg ctcagggcgg actggtagct caggtagtgg ttgtcgggca gcagcacggg
      901 gccgtcgccg atgggggtgt tctgctggta gtggtcggcg agctgcacgc cgccgtcctc
      961 gatgttgtgg cggatcttga agttggcctt gatgccgttc ttctgcttgt
//
