>Addgene plasmid #83926 | pT7-CalfluxVTN | depositor partial sequence | sequence record 160360 | CalfluxVTN coding sequence
GAATTCGCCACCATGGTGAGCAAGGGCGAGGAGCTGTTCACCGGGGTGGTGCCCATCCTGGTCGAGCTGG
ACGGCGACGTAAACGGCCACAAGTTCAGCGTGTCCGGCGAGGGCGAGGGCGATGCCACCTACGGCAAGCT
GACCCTGAAGCTGATCTGCACCACCGGCAAGCTGCCCGTGCCCTGGCCCACCCTCGTGACCACCCTGGGC
TACGGCCTGCAGTGCTTCGCCCGCTACCCCGACCACATGAAGCAGCACGACTTCTTCAAGTCCGCCATGC
CCGAAGGCTACGTCCAGGAGCGCACCATCTTCTTCAAGGACGACGGCAACTACAAGACCCGCGCCGAGGT
GAAGTTCGAGGGCGACACCCTGGTGAACCGCATCGAGCTGAAGGGCATCGACTTCAAGGAGGACGGCAAC
ATCCTGGGGCACAAGCTGGAGTACAACTACAACAGCCACAACGTCTATATCACCGCCGACAAGCAGAAGA
ACGGCATCAAGGCCAACTTCAAGATCCGCCACAACATCGAGGACGGCGGCGTGCAGCTCGCCGACCACTA
CCAGCAGAACACCCCCATCGGCGACGGCCCCGTGCTGCTGCCCGACAACCACTACCTGAGCTACCAGTCC
GCCCTGAGCAAAGACCCCAACGAGAAGCGCGATCACATGGTCCTGCTGGAGTTCGTGACCGCCGCCCGCA
TGCAAGATGCTAGCGAAGAAGAGCTATCAGAGTGCTTTCGCATTTTTGACAAGGATGGAAATGGTTTCAT
CGACAGGGAGGAATTTGGAGACATCATCCGCCTTACTGGAGAACAGCTCACAGATGAGGATCCCGATGAG
ATATTTGGAGATTCAGACACAGACAAAAATGGAAGGATTGACTTTGATGAGTTCCTGAAGATGGTGGAGA
ATGTCCAGCCTCTGGCCGAGCTCATGGTCTTCACACTCGAAGATTTCGTTGGGGACTGGCGACAGACAGC
CGGCTACAACCTGGACCAAGTCCTTGAACAGGGAGGTGTGTCCAGTTTGTTTCAGAATCTCGGGGTGTCC
GTAACTCCGATCCAAAGGATTGTCCTGAGCGGTGAAAATGGGCTGAAGATCGACATCCATGTCATCATCC
CGTATGAAGGTCTGAGCGGCGACCAAATGGGCCAGATCGAAAAAATTTTTAAGGTGGTGTACCCTGTGGA
TGATCATCACTTTAAGGTGATCCTGCACTATGGCACACTGGTAATCGACGGGGTTACGCCGAACATGATC
GACTATTTCGGACGGCCGTATGAAGGCATCGCCGTGTTCGACGGCAAAAAGATCACTGTAACAGGGACCC
TGTGGAACGGCAACAAAATTATCGACGAGCGCCTGATCAACCCCGACGGCTCCCTGCTGTTCCGAGTAAC
CATCAACGGAGTGACCGGCTGGCGGCTGTGCGAACGCATTCTGGCGTAAGGTACCAAGCTTAAGGCGGCC
GCACTCNTCAG
