>Addgene plasmid #83926 | pT7-CalfluxVTN | addgene partial sequence | sequence record 162630 | pBR322ori-F 5'-GGGAAACGCCTGGTATCTTT-3'
GCCACCTCTGACTTGAGCGTCGATTTTTGTGATGCTCGTCAGGGGGGCGGAGCCTATGGAAAAACGCCAG
CAACGCGGCCTTTTTACGGTTCCTGGCCTTTTGCTGGCCTTTTGCTCACATGTTCTTTCCTGCGTTATCC
CCTGATTCTGTGGATAACCGTATTACCGCCTTTGAGTGAGCTGATACCGCTCGCCGCAGCCGAACGACCG
AGCGCAGCGAGTCAGTGAGCGAGGAAGCGGAAGAGCGCCCAATACGCAAACCGCCTCTCCCCGCGCGTTG
GCCGATTCATTAATGCAGGATCTCGATCCCGCGAAATTAATACGACTCACTATAGGGAGACCACAACGGT
TTCCCTCTAGAAATAATTTTGTTTAACTTTAAGAAGGAGATATACATATGCGGGGTTCTCATCATCATCA
TCATCATGGTATGGCTAGCGAATTCATGGTGAGCAAGGGCGAGGAGCTGTTCACCGGGGTGGTGCCCATC
CTGGTCGAGCTGGACGGCGACGTAAACGGCCACAAGTTCAGCGTGTCCGGCGAGGGCGAGGGCGATGCCA
CCTACGGCAAGCTGACCCTGAAGCTGATCTGCACCACCGGCAAGCTGCCCGTGCCCTGGCCCACCCTCGT
GACCACCCTGGGCTACGGCCTGCAGTGCTTCGCCCGCTACCCCGACCACATGAAGCAGCACGACTTCTTC
AAGTCCGCCATGCCCGAAGGCTACGTCCAGGAGCGCACCATCTTCTTCAAGGACGACGGCAACTACAAGA
CCCGCGCCGAGGTGAAGTTCGAGGGCGACACCCTGGTGAACCGCATCGAGCTGAAGGGCATCGACTTCAA
GGAGGACGGCAACATCCTGGGGCACAAGCTGGAGTACAACTACAACAGCCACAACGTCTATATCACCGCC
GACAAGCAGAAGAACGGCATCAAGGCCAACTTCAAGATCCGCCACAACATCGAGGACGGCGGCGTGCAGC
TCGCCGA
